Addgene plasmid #184820: pPRISM-QF2-he1.1:YFP-rln3a-HA
Purpose: Modified version of GeneWeld method from Wierson et al., 2020 (https://doi.org/10.7554/eLife.53968). Contains homology arm inserts for integration of QF2 into rln3a gene by CRISPR/Cas9 integration.
Depositing lab: Marnie Halpern. Depositing organization: Dartmouth College and Medical School. Publication: Genetically defined nucleus incertus neurons differ in connectivity and function. Spikol ED, Cheng J, Macurak M, Subedi A, Halpern ME. Elife. 2024 May 31;12:RP89516. doi: 10.7554/eLife.89516. PubMed 38819436.
Backbone
  Vector backbone: pPRISM
  Backbone size w/o insert (bp): 7395
  Total vector size (bp): 7499
  Vector type: CRISPR ; For integration of QF2 by homology-directed repair
Growth in bacteria
  Bacterial resistance: Kanamycin, 50 μg/mL
  Growth temperature: 37°C
  Growth strain: DH5alpha
  Copy number: Unknown
Gene/Insert
  Gene/Insert name: rln3a-HA
  Species: D. rerio (zebrafish)
  Insert size (bp): 104
  GenBank ID: NM_001037803.1
  Cloning method: Restriction Enzyme; 5′ cloning site BfuAI (unknown if destroyed); 3′ cloning site BspQI (unknown if destroyed)
  Sequencing primers: 5′ GAG TCA GTG AGC GAG GAA GC; 3′ ACG TTT CCC GTT GAA TAT GGC TC
Resource information
  A portion of this plasmid was derived from a plasmid made by: Modified version of GeneWeld method from Wierson et al., 2020 (https://doi.org/10.7554/eLife.53968).
Terms and licenses: Academic/Nonprofit Terms; Industry Terms: Not Available to Industry
Depositor comments: Please visit https://www.biorxiv.org/content/10.1101/2022.04.07.487414v1 for bioRxiv preprint.
How to cite: pPRISM-QF2-he1.1:YFP-rln3a-HA was a gift from Marnie Halpern (Addgene plasmid # 184820 ; http://n2t.net/addgene:184820 ; RRID:Addgene_184820)
