[The description below was written by a language model from this plasmid's Addgene catalogue record and pLannotate feature annotations shown in this document.]
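Description:
pPRISM-QF2-he1.1:YFP-rln3a-HA is a CRISPR/Cas9 knock-in donor plasmid built on the pPRISM backbone and adapted from the GeneWeld strategy, in which short homology arms flanking a cargo cassette direct its integration at a nuclease-induced double-strand break. It is maintained in E. coli through a high-copy ColE1/pUC-type origin and selected with kanamycin via an aph(3')-Ia KanR gene. The deposited insert, totalling about 104 bp, consists of zebrafish rln3a homology arms cloned at BfuAI and BspQI sites, so that the cassette is targeted to the rln3a (relaxin-3a) locus by homology-directed repair.

The cargo is designed to place the QF2 transcriptional activator under control of the endogenous gene. The feature table annotates a P2A peptide upstream of a long unannotated stretch; this is where the QF2 coding sequence presumably lies, although QF2 itself is not called by the annotation. A P2A would let QF2 be released as a separate polypeptide from an in-frame fusion to the rln3a reading frame. Downstream is a secondary marker, named in the plasmid title as he1.1:YFP, represented in the table by an EYFP coding sequence preceded by a short gap43-derived fragment (possibly a membrane-targeting motif) and followed by hGH and bGH polyadenylation signals; the he1.1 promoter is not annotated. This reporter should allow embryos carrying the integration to be identified by fluorescence. Tandem SV40 poly(A) signals are also present, likely as transcriptional terminators. The sequenced record (6,967 nt) is shorter than the catalogued total size of 7,499 bp. The resulting QF2 driver line can be combined with QUAS reporters or effectors, and the associated work concerns genetically defined nucleus incertus neurons.
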