Features (pLannotate 1.2.2; 15 found; start..end, strand, type, name):
      4..21      +  promoter       SV40 promoter (fragment): SV40 enhancer and early promoter
     70..151     -  polyA_signal   SV40 poly(A) signal: SV40 polyadenylation signal
    174..241     -  CDS            large T antigen (fragment): large T antigen from SV40 (simian virus 40)
    275..356     -  polyA_signal   SV40 poly(A) signal: SV40 polyadenylation signal
    379..446     -  CDS            large T antigen (fragment): large T antigen from SV40 (simian virus 40)
    609..627     +  promoter       T7 promoter: promoter for bacteriophage T7 RNA polymerase
    914..1723    +  CDS            KanR: aminoglycoside phosphotransferase; aph(3')-Ia; confers resistance to kanamycin in bacteria or G418 (Geneticin®) in eukaryotes
   1866..2454    +  rep_origin     ori: high-copy-number ColE1/pMB1/pBR322/pUC origin of replication
   2841..2859    -  promoter       T7 Φ3.8 promoter (fragment): weak promoter for bacteriophage T7 RNA polymerase
   2955..3011    +  CDS            P2A: 2A peptide from porcine teschovirus-1 polyprotein Eukaryotic ribosomes fail to insert a peptide bond between the Gly and Pro residues, yielding separate polypeptides.
   4725..4741    +  promoter       LEU2 promoter (fragment): S. cerevisiae LEU2
   5674..5739    +  CDS            gap43 (fragment): NEUM_CARAU - Experimental evidence at transcript level: Swiss-Prot protein existence level 2. This protein is associated with nerve growth. It is a major component of the motile 'growth cones' that form the tips of elongating axons. Plays a role in axonal and dendritic filopodia induction (By similarity). From Carassius auratus (Goldfish).
   5779..6495    +  CDS            EYFP: EYFP is a basic (constitutively fluorescent) green/yellow fluorescent protein published in 1996, derived from Aequorea victoria. It is reported to be a very rapidly-maturing weak dimer with high acid sensitivity.
   6515..6705    +  polyA_signal   hGH poly(A) signal (fragment): human growth hormone polyadenylation signal
   6742..6853    +  polyA_signal   bGH poly(A) signal: bovine growth hormone polyadenylation signal
>Addgene plasmid #184820 | pPRISM-QF2-he1.1:YFP-rln3a-HA | addgene full sequence | sequence record 366119 | Addgene NGS Result
CTTCTGAGGCGGAAAGAACCAAAGGGCGAATTAATTCATTGATGAGTTTGGACAAACCACAACTAGAATG
CAGTGAAAAAAATGCTTTATTTGTGAAATTTGTGATGCTATTGCTTTATTTGTAACCATTATAAGCTGCA
ATAAACAAGTTAACAACAACAATTGCATTCATTTTATGTTTCAGGTTCAGGGGGAGGTGTGGGAGGTTTT
TTAAAGCAAGTAAAACCTCTACAAATGTGGTCATTGATGAGTTTGGACAAACCACAACTAGAATGCAGTG
AAAAAAATGCTTTATTTGTGAAATTTGTGATGCTATTGCTTTATTTGTAACCATTATAAGCTGCAATAAA
CAAGTTAACAACAACAATTGCATTCATTTTATGTTTCAGGTTCAGGGGGAGGTGTGGGAGGTTTTTTAAA
GCAAGTAAAACCTCTACAAATGTGGTCATTCAGATCAATTAACCCTCACCCGGGCTAGCGATGCATGGGA
GCTCTGACGTACGTTGTCTAGCAAGGAAGCGCCGGGCCCTCGTATGGAGTCAAATTATGCGGCAGGGAGT
TCATCCGAAACCGCTGTGGCCCGAACGCCTCCCGCTAGCGATGGGATCTAATACGACTCACTATAGGGAG
ACCAAGGGAAAATAGAATGAAGTGATCTCCAAAAAATAAGTACTTTTTGACTGTAAATAAAATTGTAAGG
AGTAAAAAGTACTTTTTTTTCTAAAAAAATGTAATTAAGTAAAAGTAAAAGTATTGATTTTTAATTGTAC
TCAAGTAAAGTAAAAATCCCCAAAAATAATACTTAAGTACAGTAATCAAGTAAAATTACTCAAGTACTTT
ACACCTCTGGGATCCAGCTGCATCATGAACAATAAAACTGTCTGCTTACATAAACAGTAATACAAGGGGT
GTTATGAGCCATATTCAACGGGAAACGTCGAGGCCGCGATTAAATTCCAACATGGATGCTGATTTATATG
GGTATAAATGGGCTCGCGATAATGTCGGGCAATCAGGTGCGACAATCTATCGCTTGTATGGGAAGCCCGA
TGCGCCAGAGTTGTTTCTGAAACATGGCAAAGGTAGCGTTGCCAATGATGTTACAGATGAGATGGTCAGA
CTAAACTGGCTGACGGAATTTATGCCTCTTCCGACCATCAAGCATTTTATCCGTACTCCTGATGATGCAT
GGTTACTCACCACTGCGATCCCCGGAAAAACAGCATTCCAGGTATTAGAAGAATATCCTGATTCAGGTGA
AAATATTGTTGATGCGCTGGCAGTGTTCCTGCGCCGGTTGCATTCGATTCCTGTTTGTAATTGTCCTTTT
AACAGCGATCGCGTATTTCGTCTCGCTCAGGCGCAATCACGAATGAATAACGGTTTGGTTGATGCGAGTG
ATTTTGATGACGAGCGTAATGGCTGGCCTGTTGAACAAGTCTGGAAAGAAATGCATAAACTTTTGCCATT
CTCACCGGATTCAGTCGTCACTCATGGTGATTTCTCACTTGATAACCTTATTTTTGACGAGGGGAAATTA
ATAGGTTGTATTGATGTTGGACGAGTCGGAATCGCAGACCGATACCAGGATCTTGCCATCCTATGGAACT
GCCTCGGTGAGTTTTCTCCTTCATTACAGAAACGGCTTTTTCAAAAATATGGTATTGATAATCCTGATAT
GAATAAATTGCAGTTTCATTTGATGCTCGATGAGTTTTTCTAATCAGAATTGGTTAATTGGTTGTAACAC
TGGCAAAAAGGATCTAGGTGAAGATCCTTTTTGATAATCTCATGACCAAAATCCCTTAACGTGAGTTTTC
GTTCCACTGAGCGTCAGACCCCGTAGAAAAGATCAAAGGATCTTCTTGAGATCCTTTTTTTCTGCGCGTA
ATCTGCTGCTTGCAAACAAAAAAACCACCGCTACCAGCGGTGGTTTGTTTGCCGGATCAAGAGCTACCAA
CTCTTTTTCCGAAGGTAACTGGCTTCAGCAGAGCGCAGATACCAAATACTGTTCTTCTAGTGTAGCCGTA
GTTAGGCCACCACTTCAAGAACTCTGTAGCACCGCCTACATACCTCGCTCTGCTAATCCTGTTACCAGTG
GCTGCTGCCAGTGGCGATAAGTCGTGTCTTACCGGGTTGGACTCAAGACGATAGTTACCGGATAAGGCGC
AGCGGTCGGGCTGAACGGGGGGTTCGTGCACACAGCCCAGCTTGGAGCGAACGACCTACACCGAACTGAG
ATACCTACAGCGTGAGCTATGAGAAAGCGCCACGGTTCCCGAAGGGAGAAAGGCGGACAGGTATCCGGTA
AGCGGCAGGGTCGGAACAGGAGAGCGCACGAGGGAGCTTCCAGGGGGAAACGCCTGGTATCTTTATAGTC
CTGTCGGGTTTCGCCACCTCTGACTTGAGCGTCGATTTTTGTGATGCTCGTCAGGGGGGCGGAGCCTATG
GAAAAACGCCAGCAACGCGGCCTTTTTACGGTTCCTGGCCTTTTGCTGGCCTTTTGCTCACATGTTCTTT
CCTGCGTTATCCCCTGATTCTGTGGATAACCGTATTACCGCCTTTGAGTGAGCTGATACCGCTCGCCGCA
GCCGAACGACCGAGCGCAGCGAGTCAGTGAGCGAGGAAGCGGAACAGATTTAAATGGTACCGAGCAGAGG
TGTAAAAAGTACTCAAAAATTTTACTCAAGTGAAAGTACAAGTACTTAGGGAAAATTTTACTCAATTAAA
AGTAAAAGTATCTGGCTAGAATCTTACTTGAGTAAAAGTAAAAAAGTACTCCATTAAAATTGTACTTGAG
TATTAAGGAAGTAAAAGTAAAAGCAAGAAAGAAAACTAGAGTGGTCTCCCTTTAGTGAGGGTCAATTGAT
GGGAGGCGTTCGGGCCACAGCGGTTTCTCGGCTCTCGTAGTGTGTCTGCTGCTGGCTGGAGTAAAGGCGC
TGGACCTTCCCGGAGCCACGAACTTCTCTCTGTTAAAGCAAGCAGGAGACGTGGAAGAAAACCCCGGTCC
TATGCCACCCAAGCGCAAAACGCTTAACGCTGCGGCTGAGGCTAACGCTCATGCCGACGGACACGCCGAC
GGAAACGCCGACGGACACGTGGCCAATACGGCCGCGTCCTCGAATAATGCGAGGTTCGCTGATCTCACTA
ACATCGATACTCCGGGTCTGGGACCCACAACTACGACCCTGCTCGTGGAACCAGCACGCTCAAAGCGTCA
ACGAGTGTCCCGCGCATGCGACCAGTGCCGTGCAGCCCGAGAGAAATGCGACGGAATACAGCCTGCGTGT
TTCCCGTGCGTTTCCCAGGGAAGGTCCTGCACTTATCAGGCTTCGCCGAAAAAGAGGGGAGTTCAAACCG
GTTATATTCGTACGCTGGAGCTCGCCCTCGCCTGGATGTTTGAAAATGTCGCGCGTTCCGAAGATGCCTT
GCATAACCTCCTCGTCCGTGACGCCGGACAAGGATCAGCTCTGCTCGTTGGTAAAGATTCGCCGGCTGCC
GAGCGACTCCATGCCCGTTGGGCTACTAGCCGTGTCAATAAGAGCATTACCCGCCTCCTCCGTCAGTTGG
AGCTCCCTCCTACCGCCACGGCTACGGCCTCGATAATGCCGCACGTGATGGAGCAGCCTCTCAGTACCAG
CATTAACCCCGTCAACGACCGCTTCAACGGTATTCCCAACCCCACTCCGTATAACTCCGATGCAGCTCTC
GATGCTATCACTCAGACCAACGATTATGGAAGCGTAAATACACATGGTATCCTCTCTACTTACCCGCCAC
CGGCTACGCACCTTAATGAAGCTTCCGTCGCTCTCGCTCCCGGTGGCGCCCCCCCCCGACCGCCTCCTCC
GTATGTTGACAGCACGACCAATCACCCGCCGTACCACTCGAATCTGGTTCCAATGGCGAACTTTGGTTAC
TCGACCGTTGATTACGATGCCATGGTTGACGATTTGGCTAGCATTGAATACACGGACGCTGTGGATGTCG
ACCCACAGTTTATGACCAATCTGGGATTCGTTCCTGGATGTAACTTCTCCGACATTAATACATACGAACA
GTGAAACTAGTAATTAAGTCTCAGCCACCGTTAACTGAACATGTCAAAACCTGTGGAGACTGTTGAGATT
TGATGTTCTGAAAAGATAAAGCCTATAAATAAAATGTTGCCCAAATTTCCTGCCTGATGTTTTTCTTTGT
CTTTGCTACATGGCTTTGCTGCTCGGATCGGCTCACTCTGTGTATGCCACGTTCACTTTGTACTCTCCTT
CTCACGGTAGGTTTATTATTTTTAGATGTGCAGTTAGTTTCTGTGAAATAACACACCACACACTGATATT
GTCTGTGCATTGACTTGGTGAGTGCACATTGTTTTTGATCTTGACATATTTATATTTGATTGATCAGGTG
AACTGTGTGAATCTAAAGTGCTCCATACAGATGTTCTGCATTGAAAATATTCTCATTTTATTAGTGGAAG
TGAGTGTATGCCACATCCAATCAATTTCAGCAAACACCCCAGTATGATTTAATGCAAAAAAATGAAGGTA
TCAAACACGCATTACTACTTTGCAGTTAAATATTTAACATTTATTCCAACACGAAAAAAAGCAGTAAATA
ACACTTTGACAAACACGTCAGGACATCTTATTTTTGTCACCCTCACAGGCAATTTAGTATAATATATTAT
ATATATATATATATCATATAATAATATTCAGTATAATATATATATATATATCATATTATAATATTCAGTA
TAATATAAAACACAAACACATATATGTATAATATAATATAACATTTTTATTTATTGAGATGCCTCTATGG
ACCGTGTTATAAGAAGTAAAGATCAGGAGAAGTAAACATGAAGTGTAATTATGAATACTGATGTTAAATT
AAGCTATGATGAGTTTTCACTGTTAATTTACCATCTCAATTAAATGTTGATGCCTCCATGACCAAGTTAA
GCAGATGAGACTGAGGACAACTGTAGAAGACAAGATGTTCACTTTGCTGAATATAGCTGGCTTGACAGTT
ATCTATGACTCTATAAATATATATATATTTTTTTTTATAAAATGATTTATTTATAACTATATATCCATTT
CTCAGACAGGTGCTTCATATCCCTCACTCCCGTAGCTGTCCATGCTGGATCTGTCCCCGTTGTTTTTAAA
AAGCTAAATAAGTTATTAACATGACTGCATCCAGCGAGCCAAACCTGTCTGGTGTACAGCTACCAGAGAA
GCTTGAGATCCTAGTCACCGGCGGCGTTCCTAGTTCTTTAAACTCAACCACTCCAGGCATAGCTAGAGCC
ACTGATGCATCTATAGAGCTGAAGTAAAGATAGGGTTGATGCAAATCGATTTAGAATTTTCAATGTAGAA
AAAACAAAATAAAAAGTCTATTCACTTGATGGATAGATTAGTCAAACAAACATAGAGTAGGCACTTCCCT
TGACTCTGTAAACTTTTGGATTTAACAGATTGTGCACTCCTTTTAGTTAAACACATTAGTCCCTGAAAAC
TAAGACCCTAACCATAATCCCATTGTAGACCCACCTACTCGGGTGAATATAAAGCTCGCACAGATCATCT
CACAGACATCAGACCTTGGCAAAGGAGCATCCTGAACATCTCTACACACTGAGGCAACCCTAGGGCCGCC
ACCATGCTGTGTTGTATCAGAAGAACAAAGCCTGTGGAGAAGAATGAGGAGGCTGACCAGGAACTGCAGA
GCACGGTACCTAGAGCTAGAGACCCTCCTGTGGCTACAATGGTGAGCAAGGGCGAGGAGCTGTTCACCGG
GGTGGTGCCCATCCTGGTCGAGCTGGACGGCGACGTAAACGGCCACAAGTTCAGCGTGTCCGGCGAGGGC
GAGGGCGATGCCACCTACGGCAAGCTGACCCTGAAGTTCATCTGCACCACCGGCAAGCTGCCCGTGCCCT
GGCCCACCCTCGTGACCACCTTCGGCTACGGCCTGCAGTGCTTCGCCCGCTACCCCGACCACATGAAGCA
GCACGACTTCTTCAAGTCCGCCATGCCCGAAGGCTACGTCCAGGAGCGCACCATCTTCTTCAAGGACGAC
GGCAACTACAAGACCCGCGCCGAGGTGAAGTTCGAGGGCGACACCCTGGTGAACCGCATCGAGCTGAAGG
GCATCGACTTCAAGGAGGACGGCAACATCCTGGGGCACAAGCTGGAGTACAACTACAACAGCCACAACGT
CTATATCATGGCCGACAAGCAGAAGAACGGCATCAAGGTGAACTTCAAGATCCGCCACAACATCGAGGAC
GGCAGCGTGCAGCTCGCCGACCACTACCAGCAGAACACCCCCATCGGCGACGGCCCCGTGCTGCTGCCCG
ACAACCACTACCTGAGCTACCAGTCCGCCCTGAGCAAAGACCCCAACGAGAAGCGCGATCACATGGTCCT
GCTGGAGTTCGTGACCGCCGCCGGGATCACTCTCGGCATGGACGAGCTGTATAAGTGAGAATTCTGCAGG
AATTGGGTGGCATCCCTGTGACCCCTCCCCAGTGCCTCTCCTGGCCCTGGAAGTTGCCACTCCAGTGCCC
ACCAGCCTTGTCCTAATAAAATTAAGTTGCATCATTTTGTCTGACTAGGTGTCCTTCTATAATATTATGG
GGTGGAGGGGGGTGGTATGGAGCAAGGGGCAAGTTGGGAAGACAACCTGTAGGGCACGAGGGGGGGCCCG
AAACCCGCTGATCAGCCTCGACTGTGCCTTCTAGTTGCCAGCCATCTGTTGTTTGCCCCTCCCCCGTGCC
TTCCTTGACCCTGGAAGGTGCCACTCCCACTGTCCTTTCCTAATAAAATGAGGAAATTGCATCGCATTGT
CTGAGTAGGTGTCATTCTATTCTGGGGGGTGGGGTGGGGCAGGACAGCAAGGGGGAGGATTGGGAAGACA
ATAGCAAGGCATGCTGGGGATGCGGTGGGCTCTATGG
