>Addgene plasmid #184820 | pPRISM-QF2-he1.1:YFP-rln3a-HA | depositor partial sequence | sequence record 358680 | backbone without homology arms
CTTCTGAGGCGGAAAGAACCAAAGGGCGAATTAATTCATTGATGAGTTTGGACAAACCACAACTAGAATG
CAGTGAAAAAAATGCTTTATTTGTGAAATTTGTGATGCTATTGCTTTATTTGTAACCATTATAAGCTGCA
ATAAACAAGTTAACAACAACAATTGCATTCATTTTATGTTTCAGGTTCAGGGGGAGGTGTGGGAGGTTTT
TTAAAGCAAGTAAAACCTCTACAAATGTGGTCATTGATGAGTTTGGACAAACCACAACTAGAATGCAGTG
AAAAAAATGCTTTATTTGTGAAATTTGTGATGCTATTGCTTTATTTGTAACCATTATAAGCTGCAATAAA
CAAGTTAACAACAACAATTGCATTCATTTTATGTTTCAGGTTCAGGGGGAGGTGTGGGAGGTTTTTTAAA
GCAAGTAAAACCTCTACAAATGTGGTCATTCAGATCAATTAACCCTCACCCGGGCTAGCGATGCATGGGA
GCTCTGACGTACGTTGTCTAGCAAGGAAGTGAAGAGCTATCCGGATATATATGTATGTTATCATAACTGT
ACTGGCTATGTCAGGTGGTAATGACTGTAACGTTACGTTACTCGTTGTAGGCACGACATTGAATATGCTC
TTCTCCGCTGTGGCCCGAACGCCTCCCGCTAGCGATGGGATCTAATACGACTCACTATAGGGAGACCAAG
GGAAAATAGAATGAAGTGATCTCCAAAAAATAAGTACTTTTTGACTGTAAATAAAATTGTAAGGAGTAAA
AAGTACTTTTTTTTCTAAAAAAATGTAATTAAGTAAAAGTAAAAGTATTGATTTTTAATTGTACTCAAGT
AAAGTAAAAATCCCCAAAAATAATACTTAAGTACAGTAATCAAGTAAAATTACTCAAGTACTTTACACCT
CTGGGATCCAGCTGCATCATGAACAATAAAACTGTCTGCTTACATAAACAGTAATACAAGGGGTGTTATG
AGCCATATTCAACGGGAAACGTCGAGGCCGCGATTAAATTCCAACATGGATGCTGATTTATATGGGTATA
AATGGGCTCGCGATAATGTCGGGCAATCAGGTGCGACAATCTATCGCTTGTATGGGAAGCCCGATGCGCC
AGAGTTGTTTCTGAAACATGGCAAAGGTAGCGTTGCCAATGATGTTACAGATGAGATGGTCAGACTAAAC
TGGCTGACGGAATTTATGCCTCTTCCGACCATCAAGCATTTTATCCGTACTCCTGATGATGCATGGTTAC
TCACCACTGCGATCCCCGGAAAAACAGCATTCCAGGTATTAGAAGAATATCCTGATTCAGGTGAAAATAT
TGTTGATGCGCTGGCAGTGTTCCTGCGCCGGTTGCATTCGATTCCTGTTTGTAATTGTCCTTTTAACAGC
GATCGCGTATTTCGTCTCGCTCAGGCGCAATCACGAATGAATAACGGTTTGGTTGATGCGAGTGATTTTG
ATGACGAGCGTAATGGCTGGCCTGTTGAACAAGTCTGGAAAGAAATGCATAAACTTTTGCCATTCTCACC
GGATTCAGTCGTCACTCATGGTGATTTCTCACTTGATAACCTTATTTTTGACGAGGGGAAATTAATAGGT
TGTATTGATGTTGGACGAGTCGGAATCGCAGACCGATACCAGGATCTTGCCATCCTATGGAACTGCCTCG
GTGAGTTTTCTCCTTCATTACAGAAACGGCTTTTTCAAAAATATGGTATTGATAATCCTGATATGAATAA
ATTGCAGTTTCATTTGATGCTCGATGAGTTTTTCTAATCAGAATTGGTTAATTGGTTGTAACACTGGCAA
AAAGGATCTAGGTGAAGATCCTTTTTGATAATCTCATGACCAAAATCCCTTAACGTGAGTTTTCGTTCCA
CTGAGCGTCAGACCCCGTAGAAAAGATCAAAGGATCTTCTTGAGATCCTTTTTTTCTGCGCGTAATCTGC
TGCTTGCAAACAAAAAAACCACCGCTACCAGCGGTGGTTTGTTTGCCGGATCAAGAGCTACCAACTCTTT
TTCCGAAGGTAACTGGCTTCAGCAGAGCGCAGATACCAAATACTGTTCTTCTAGTGTAGCCGTAGTTAGG
CCACCACTTCAAGAACTCTGTAGCACCGCCTACATACCTCGCTCTGCTAATCCTGTTACCAGTGGCTGCT
GCCAGTGGCGATAAGTCGTGTCTTACCGGGTTGGACTCAAGACGATAGTTACCGGATAAGGCGCAGCGGT
CGGGCTGAACGGGGGGTTCGTGCACACAGCCCAGCTTGGAGCGAACGACCTACACCGAACTGAGATACCT
ACAGCGTGAGCTATGAGAAAGCGCCACGGTTCCCGAAGGGAGAAAGGCGGACAGGTATCCGGTAAGCGGC
AGGGTCGGAACAGGAGAGCGCACGAGGGAGCTTCCAGGGGGAAACGCCTGGTATCTTTATAGTCCTGTCG
GGTTTCGCCACCTCTGACTTGAGCGTCGATTTTTGTGATGCTCGTCAGGGGGGCGGAGCCTATGGAAAAA
CGCCAGCAACGCGGCCTTTTTACGGTTCCTGGCCTTTTGCTGGCCTTTTGCTCACATGTTCTTTCCTGCG
TTATCCCCTGATTCTGTGGATAACCGTATTACCGCCTTTGAGTGAGCTGATACCGCTCGCCGCAGCCGAA
CGACCGAGCGCAGCGAGTCAGTGAGCGAGGAAGCGGAACAGATTTAAATGGTACCGAGCAGAGGTGTAAA
AAGTACTCAAAAATTTTACTCAAGTGAAAGTACAAGTACTTAGGGAAAATTTTACTCAATTAAAAGTAAA
AGTATCTGGCTAGAATCTTACTTGAGTAAAAGTAAAAAAGTACTCCATTAAAATTGTACTTGAGTATTAA
GGAAGTAAAAGTAAAAGCAAGAAAGAAAACTAGAGTGGTCTCCCTTTAGTGAGGGTCAATTGATGGGAGG
CGTTCGGGCCACAGCGGACACGCAGGTGCGCAACGCAATTAATGTGAGTTAGCTCACTCATTAGGCACCC
CAGGCTTTACACTTTATGCTTCCGGCTCGTATGTTGTGTGGAATTGTGAGCGGATAACAATTTCACACAG
GAAACAGCTATGACCATGATTACGCCAAGCGCGCAATTAACCCTCACTAAAGGGAACAAAAGCTGGAGGA
CCTCGAGGGGGGGCCCGGTACCCAATTCGCCCTATAGTGAGTCGTATTACGCGCGCTCACTGGCCGTCGT
TTTACAACGTCGTGACTGGGAAAACCCTGGCGTTACCCAACTTAATCGCCTTGCAGCACATCCCCCTTTC
GCCAGCTGGCGTAATAGCGAAGAGGCCCGCACCGATCGCCCTTCCCAACAGTTGCGCAGCCTGAATGGCG
AATGGACCTGCCACACTTCCCGGAGCCACGAACTTCTCTCTGTTAAAGCAAGCAGGAGACGTGGAAGAAA
ACCCCGGTCCTATGCCACCCAAGCGCAAAACGCTTAACGCTGCGGCTGAGGCTAACGCTCATGCCGACGG
ACACGCCGACGGAAACGCCGACGGACACGTGGCCAATACGGCCGCGTCCTCGAATAATGCGAGGTTCGCT
GATCTCACTAACATCGATACTCCGGGTCTGGGACCCACAACTACGACCCTGCTCGTGGAACCAGCACGCT
CAAAGCGTCAACGAGTGTCCCGCGCATGCGACCAGTGCCGTGCAGCCCGAGAGAAATGCGACGGAATACA
GCCTGCGTGTTTCCCGTGCGTTTCCCAGGGAAGGTCCTGCACTTATCAGGCTTCGCCGAAAAAGAGGGGA
GTTCAAACCGGTTATATTCGTACGCTGGAGCTCGCCCTCGCCTGGATGTTTGAAAATGTCGCGCGTTCCG
AAGATGCCTTGCATAACCTCCTCGTCCGTGACGCCGGACAAGGATCAGCTCTGCTCGTTGGTAAAGATTC
GCCGGCTGCCGAGCGACTCCATGCCCGTTGGGCTACTAGCCGTGTCAATAAGAGCATTACCCGCCTCCTC
CGTCAGTTGGAGCTCCCTCCTACCGCCACGGCTACGGCCTCGATAATGCCGCACGTGATGGAGCAGCCTC
TCAGTACCAGCATTAACCCCGTCAACGACCGCTTCAACGGTATTCCCAACCCCACTCCGTATAACTCCGA
TGCAGCTCTCGATGCTATCACTCAGACCAACGATTATGGAAGCGTAAATACACATGGTATCCTCTCTACT
TACCCGCCACCGGCTACGCACCTTAATGAAGCTTCCGTCGCTCTCGCTCCCGGTGGCGCCCCCCCCCGAC
CGCCTCCTCCGTATGTTGACAGCACGACCAATCACCCGCCGTACCACTCGAATCTGGTTCCAATGGCGAA
CTTTGGTTACTCGACCGTTGATTACGATGCCATGGTTGACGATTTGGCTAGCATTGAATACACGGACGCT
GTGGATGTCGACCCACAGTTTATGACCAATCTGGGATTCGTTCCTGGATGTAACTTCTCCGACATTAATA
CATACGAACAGTGAAACTAGTAATTAAGTCTCAGCCACCGTTAACTGAACATGTCAAAACCTGTGGAGAC
TGTTGAGATTTGATGTTCTGAAAAGATAAAGCCTATAAATAAAATGTTGCCCAAATTTCCTGCCTGATGT
TTTTCTTTGTCTTTGCTACATGGCTTTGCTGCTCGGATCGGCTCACTCTGTGTATGCCACGTTCACTTTG
TACTCTCCTTCTCACGGTAGGTTTATTATTTTTAGATGTGCAGTTAGTTTCTGTGAAATAACACACCACA
CACTGATATTGTCTGTGCATTGACTTGGTGAGTGCACATTGTTTTTGATCTTGACATATTTATATTTGAT
TGATCAGGTGAACTGTGTGAATCTAAAGTGCTCCATACAGATGTTCTGCATTGAAAATATTCTCATTTTA
TTAGTGGAAGTGAGTGTATGCCACATCCAATCAATTTCAGCAAACACCCCAGTATGATTTAATGCAAAAA
AATGAAGGTATCAAACACGCATTACTACTTTGCAGTTAAATATTTAACATTTATTCCAACACGAAAAAAA
GCAGTAAATAACACTTTGACAAACACGTCAGGACATCTTATTTTTGTCACCCTCACAGGCAATTTAGTAT
AATATATTATATATATATATATATCATATAATAATATTCAGTATAATATATATATATATATCATATTATA
ATATTCAGTATAATATAAAACACAAACACATATATGTATAATATAATATAACATTTTTATTTATTGAGAT
GCCTCTATGGACCGTGTTATAAGAAGTAAAGATCAGGAGAAGTAAACATGAAGTGTAATTATGAATACTG
ATGTTAAATTAAGCTATGATGAGTTTTCACTGTTAATTTACCATCTCAATTAAATGTTGATGCCTCCATG
ACCAAGTTAAGCAGATGAGACTGAGACAACTGTAGAAGACAAGATGTTCACTTTGCTGAATATAGCTGGC
TTGACAGTTATCTATGACTCTATAAATATATATATATTTTTTTTTTTATAAAATGATTTATTTATAACTA
TATATCCATTTCTCAGACAGGTGCTTCATATCCCTCACTCCCGTAGCTGTCCATGCTGGATCTGTCCCCG
TTGTTTTTAAAAAGCTAAATAAGTTATTAACATGACTGCATCCAGCGAGCCAAACCTGTCTGGTGTACAG
CTACCAGAGAAGCTTGAGATCCTAGTCACCGGCGTTCCTAGTTCTTTAAACTCAACCACTCCAGGCATAG
CTAGAGCCACTGATGCATCTATAGAGCTGAAGTAAAGATAGGGTTGATGCAAATCGATTTAGAATTTTCA
ATGTAGAAAAAACAAAATAAAAAGTCTATTCACTTGATGGATAGATTAGTCAAACAAACATAGAGTAGGC
ACTTCCCTTGACTCTGTAAACTTTTGGATTTAACAGATTGTGCACTCCTTTTAGTTAAACACATTAGTCC
CTGAAAACTAAGACCCTAACCATAATCCCATTGTAGACCCACCTACTCGGGTGAATATAAAGCTCGCACA
GATCATCTCACAGACATCAGACCTTGGCAAAGGAGCATCCTGAACATCTCTACACACTGAGGCAACCCTA
GGGCCGCCACCATGCTGTGTTGTATCAGAAGAACAAAGCCTGTGGAGAAGAATGAGGAGGCTGACCAGGA
ACTGCAGAGCACGGTACCTAGAGCTAGAGACCCTCCTGTGGCTACAATGGTGAGCAAGGGCGAGGAGCTG
TTCACCGGGGTGGTGCCCATCCTGGTCGAGCTGGACGGCGACGTAAACGGCCACAAGTTCAGCGTGTCCG
GCGAGGGCGAGGGCGATGCCACCTACGGCAAGCTGACCCTGAAGTTCATCTGCACCACCGGCAAGCTGCC
CGTGCCCTGGCCCACCCTCGTGACCACCTTCGGCTACGGCCTGCAGTGCTTCGCCCGCTACCCCGACCAC
ATGAAGCAGCACGACTTCTTCAAGTCCGCCATGCCCGAAGGCTACGTCCAGGAGCGCACCATCTTCTTCA
AGGACGACGGCAACTACAAGACCCGCGCCGAGGTGAAGTTCGAGGGCGACACCCTGGTGAACCGCATCGA
GCTGAAGGGCATCGACTTCAAGGAGGACGGCAACATCCTGGGGCACAAGCTGGAGTACAACTACAACAGC
CACAACGTCTATATCATGGCCGACAAGCAGAAGAACGGCATCAAGGTGAACTTCAAGATCCGCCACAACA
TCGAGGACGGCAGCGTGCAGCTCGCCGACCACTACCAGCAGAACACCCCCATCGGCGACGGCCCCGTGCT
GCTGCCCGACAACCACTACCTGAGCTACCAGTCCGCCCTGAGCAAAGACCCCAACGAGAAGCGCGATCAC
ATGGTCCTGCTGGAGTTCGTGACCGCCGCCGGGATCACTCTCGGCATGGACGAGCTGTATAAGTGAGAAT
TCTGCAGGAATTGGGTGGCATCCCTGTGACCCCTCCCCAGTGCCTCTCCTGGCCCTGGAAGTTGCCACTC
CAGTGCCCACCAGCCTTGTCCTAATAAAATTAAGTTGCATCATTTTGTCTGACTAGGTGTCCTTCTATAA
TATTATGGGGTGGAGGGGGGTGGTATGGAGCAAGGGGCAAGTTGGGAAGACAACCTGTAGGGCACGAGGG
GGGGCCCGAAACCCGCTGATCAGCCTCGACTGTGCCTTCTAGTTGCCAGCCATCTGTTGTTTGCCCCTCC
CCCGTGCCTTCCTTGACCCTGGAAGGTGCCACTCCCACTGTCCTTTCCTAATAAAATGAGGAAATTGCAT
CGCATTGTCTGAGTAGGTGTCATTCTATTCTGGGGGGTGGGGTGGGGCAGGACAGCAAGGGGGAGGATTG
GGAAGACAATAGCAAGGCATGCTGGGGATGCGGTGGGCTCTATGG
